Addgene plasmid #206870: pET-tTALE-mNeonGreen-15b
Purpose: Express tTALE-mNeonGreen
Depositing lab: Kyubong Jo. Depositing organization: Sogang University. Publication: 21 Fluorescent Protein-Based DNA Staining Dyes. Kim YT, Oh H, Seo MJ, Lee DH, Shin J, Bong S, Heo S, Hapsari ND, Jo K. Molecules. 2022 Aug 17;27(16):5248. doi: 10.3390/molecules27165248. PubMed 36014487.
Backbone
  Vector backbone: pET-15b
  Backbone manufacturer: Novagen
  Backbone size w/o insert (bp): 5625
  Total vector size (bp): 1827
  Vector type: Bacterial Expression
Growth in bacteria
  Bacterial resistance: Ampicillin, 100 μg/mL
  Growth temperature: 37°C
  Growth strain: DH5alpha
  Copy number: Unknown
Gene/Insert
  Gene/Insert name: 7-mer tTALE-mNeonGreen
  Insert size (bp): 1827
  Promoter: T7 promoter
  Cloning method: Restriction Enzyme; 5′ cloning site NdeI (unknown if destroyed); 3′ cloning site BamHI (unknown if destroyed)
  Sequencing primers: 5′ T7 promoter; 3′ T7 terminator
Terms and licenses: Academic/Nonprofit Terms; Industry Terms: Not Available to Industry
How to cite: pET-tTALE-mNeonGreen-15b was a gift from Kyubong Jo (Addgene plasmid # 206870 ; http://n2t.net/addgene:206870 ; RRID:Addgene_206870)
