[The description below was written by a language model from this plasmid's Addgene catalogue record and pLannotate feature annotations shown in this document.]
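Description:
pET-tTALE-mNeonGreen-15b is a bacterial expression plasmid built on the Novagen pET-15b backbone, designed to produce a fusion of a truncated TALE DNA-binding domain ("7-mer tTALE") with the green/yellow fluorescent protein mNeonGreen. It replicates in E. coli from a pBR322-type ColE1 origin, accompanied by the bom mobility region and the rop gene, which holds copy number down. Selection is by ampicillin through the bla beta-lactamase gene and its own promoter. The tetracycline-resistance fragments and tet promoter in the annotation are non-functional remnants of the pBR322 ancestry of the backbone.

The insert of about 1.8 kb was cloned between NdeI and BamHI and sits under a T7 promoter with an adjacent lac operator, followed by the T7 gene 10 ribosome binding site. The plasmid-borne lacI supplies repressor, so expression requires a host providing T7 RNA polymerase and is inducible with IPTG. The reading frame begins with the vector's N-terminal His-tag region (picked up by the annotation as a short fragment of a His-containing composite tag) and a thrombin cleavage site. It then continues into a segment matching the Xanthomonas AvrBs3 TAL effector, and mNeonGreen lies downstream. The stretch between the annotated AvrBs3 match and mNeonGreen is unannotated and presumably holds further TALE repeats or linker. A T7 terminator closes the unit; the short "SET1" hit just before it is probably vector-derived sequence rather than a deliberate tag.

The associated publication concerns fluorescent protein-based DNA staining dyes, so the purified fusion is likely intended as a DNA-binding fluorescent stain. The catalogue's total vector size repeats the insert size, whereas the sequenced record is 7,446 nt, consistent with backbone plus insert.
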