Features (pLannotate 1.2.2; 22 found; start..end, strand, type, name):
    104..208     +  promoter       AmpR promoter: bla
    209..1066    +  CDS            bla: BLAT_ECOLX - Experimental evidence at protein level: Swiss-Prot protein existence level 1. TEM-type are the most prevalent beta-lactamases in enterobacteria; they hydrolyze the beta-lactam bond in susceptible beta-lactam antibiotics, thus conferring resistance to penicillins and cephalosporins. TEM-3 and TEM-4 are capable of hydrolyzing cefotaxime and ceftazidime. TEM-5 is capable of hydrolyzing ceftazidime. TEM-6 is capable of hydrolyzing ceftazidime and aztreonam. TEM-8/CAZ-2, TEM- 16/CAZ-7 and TEM-24/CAZ-6 are markedly active against ceftazidime. IRT- 4 shows resistance to beta-lactamase in
   1240..1828    +  rep_origin     ori: high-copy-number ColE1/pMB1/pBR322/pUC origin of replication
   2014..2153    -  misc_feature   bom: basis of mobility region from pBR322
   2255..2446    -  CDS            rop: Rop protein, which maintains plasmids at low copy number; rop
   2463..2843    +  CDS            YPB1_ECOLX: Protein predicted: Swiss-Prot protein existence level 4. From Escherichia coli.
   3085..3709    -  CDS            TcR (fragment): tetracycline efflux protein; tet; confers resistance to tetracycline
   3724..3745    -  protein_bind   CAP binding site: CAP binding activates transcription in the presence of cAMP. E. coli catabolite activator protein
   3758..4840    -  CDS            lacI: lac repressor; lacI; The lac repressor binds to the lac operator to inhibit transcription in E. coli. This inhibition can be relieved by adding lactose or isopropyl-β-D-thiogalactopyranoside (IPTG).
   4841..4918    -  promoter       lacI promoter: lacI
   4926..5205    -  CDS            TcR (fragment): tetracycline efflux protein; tet; confers resistance to tetracycline
   5227..5245    +  promoter       T7 promoter: promoter for bacteriophage T7 RNA polymerase
   5246..5270    +  protein_bind   lac operator: The lac repressor binds to the lac operator to inhibit transcription in E. coli. This inhibition can be relieved by adding lactose or isopropyl-β-D-thiogalactopyranoside (IPTG). lac repressor encoded by lacI
   5285..5307    +  RBS            RBS: efficient ribosome binding site from bacteriophage T7 gene 10 (Olins and Rangwala, 1989)
   5326..5342    +  CDS            capTEV™ (fragment): composite tag for in vivo biotinylation, TEV protease cleavage, and 6xHis tagging
   5353..5370    +  CDS            thrombin site: thrombin recognition and cleavage site
   5368..5883    +  CDS            avrBs3 (fragment): AVRB3_XANEU - Experimental evidence at protein level: Swiss-Prot protein existence level 1. Avirulence protein. Acts as a transcription factor in C.annuum plants. In susceptible plants lacking the Bs3 resistance gene induces expression of a number of genes, including genes homologous to a family of auxin-induced genes, alpha-expansin genes, pectate lyase, anthocyanidin glucoside rhamnosyl transferase and at least one transcription factor, UPA20. Their expression leads to plant hypertrophy in mesophyll cells, probably mainly mediated by UPA20 (PubMed:17962565). In resistant plants induces the h
   6415..7122    +  CDS            mNeonGreen: mNeonGreen is a basic (constitutively fluorescent) green/yellow fluorescent protein published in 2013, derived from Branchiostoma lanceolatum. It is reported to be a very rapidly-maturing monomer with moderate acid sensitivity.
   7130..7179    +  CDS            SET1 (fragment): solubility-enhancement tag derived from T7 phage gene 10B
   7187..7234    +  terminator     T7 terminator: transcription terminator for bacteriophage T7 RNA polymerase
   7257..7361    -  CDS            TcR (fragment): tetracycline efflux protein; tet; confers resistance to tetracycline
   7409..7437    -  promoter       tet promoter: E. coli promoter for tetracycline efflux protein gene
>Addgene plasmid #206870 | pET-tTALE-mNeonGreen-15b | addgene full sequence | sequence record 410299 | Addgene NGS Result
TTCTTGAAGACGAAAGGGCCTCGTGATACGCCTATTTTTATAGGTTAATGTCATGATAATAATGGTTTCT
TAGACGTCAGGTGGCACTTTTCGGGGAAATGTGCGCGGAACCCCTATTTGTTTATTTTTCTAAATACATT
CAAATATGTATCCGCTCATGAGACAATAACCCTGATAAATGCTTCAATAATATTGAAAAAGGAAGAGTAT
GAGTATTCAACATTTCCGTGTCGCCCTTATTCCCTTTTTTGCGGCATTTTGCCTTCCTGTTTTTGCTCAC
CCAGAAACGCTGGTGAAAGTAAAAGATGCTGAAGATCAGTTGGGTGCACGAGTGGGTTACATCGAACTGG
ATCTCAACAGCGGTAAGATCCTTGAGAGTTTTCGCCCCGAAGAACGTTTTCCAATGATGAGCACTTTTAA
AGTTCTGCTATGTGGCGCTGTATTATCCCGTGTTGACGCCGGGCAAGAGCAACTCGGTCGCCGCATACAC
TATTCTCAGAATGACTTGGTTGAGTACTCACCAGTCACAGAAAAGCATCTTACGGATGGCATGACAGTAA
GAGAATTATGCAGTGCTGCCATAACCATGAGTGATAACACTGCGGCCAACTTACTTCTGACAACGATCGG
AGGACCGAAGGAGCTAACCGCTTTTTTGCACAACATGGGGGATCATGTAACTCGCCTTGATCGTTGGGAA
CCGGAGCTGAATGAAGCCATACCAAACGACGAGCGTGACACCACGATGCCTGCAGCAATGGCAACAACGT
TGCGCAAACTATTAACTGGCGAACTACTTACTCTAGCTTCCCGGCAACAATTAATAGACTGGATGGAGGC
GGATAAAGTTGCAGGACCACTTCTGCGCTCGGCCCTTCCGGCTGGCTGGTTTATTGCTGATAAATCTGGA
GCCGGTGAGCGTGGGTCTCGCGGTATCATTGCAGCACTGGGGCCAGATGGTAAGCCCTCCCGTATCGTAG
TTATCTACACGACGGGGAGTCAGGCAACTATGGATGAACGAAATAGACAGATCGCTGAGATAGGTGCCTC
ACTGATTAAGCATTGGTAACTGTCAGACCAAGTTTACTCATATATACTTTAGATTGATTTAAAACTTCAT
TTTTAATTTAAAAGGATCTAGGTGAAGATCCTTTTTGATAATCTCATGACCAAAATCCCTTAACGTGAGT
TTTCGTTCCACTGAGCGTCAGACCCCGTAGAAAAGATCAAAGGATCTTCTTGAGATCCTTTTTTTCTGCG
CGTAATCTGCTGCTTGCAAACAAAAAAACCACCGCTACCAGCGGTGGTTTGTTTGCCGGATCAAGAGCTA
CCAACTCTTTTTCCGAAGGTAACTGGCTTCAGCAGAGCGCAGATACCAAATACTGTCCTTCTAGTGTAGC
CGTAGTTAGGCCACCACTTCAAGAACTCTGTAGCACCGCCTACATACCTCGCTCTGCTAATCCTGTTACC
AGTGGCTGCTGCCAGTGGCGATAAGTCGTGTCTTACCGGGTTGGACTCAAGACGATAGTTACCGGATAAG
GCGCAGCGGTCGGGCTGAACGGGGGGTTCGTGCACACAGCCCAGCTTGGAGCGAACGACCTACACCGAAC
TGAGATACCTACAGCGTGAGCTATGAGAAAGCGCCACGCTTCCCGAAGGGAGAAAGGCGGACAGGTATCC
GGTAAGCGGCAGGGTCGGAACAGGAGAGCGCACGAGGGAGCTTCCAGGGGGAAACGCCTGGTATCTTTAT
AGTCCTGTCGGGTTTCGCCACCTCTGACTTGAGCGTCGATTTTTGTGATGCTCGTCAGGGGGGCGGAGCC
TATGGAAAAACGCCAGCAACGCGGCCTTTTTACGGTTCCTGGCCTTTTGCTGGCCTTTTGCTCACATGTT
CTTTCCTGCGTTATCCCCTGATTCTGTGGATAACCGTATTACCGCCTTTGAGTGAGCTGATACCGCTCGC
CGCAGCCGAACGACCGAGCGCAGCGAGTCAGTGAGCGAGGAAGCGGAAGAGCGCCTGATGCGGTATTTTC
TCCTTACGCATCTGTGCGGTATTTCACACCGCAATGGTGCACTCTCAGTACAATCTGCTCTGATGCCGCA
TAGTTAAGCCAGTATACACTCCGCTATCGCTACGTGACTGGGTCATGGCTGCGCCCCGACACCCGCCAAC
ACCCGCTGACGCGCCCTGACGGGCTTGTCTGCTCCCGGCATCCGCTTACAGACAAGCTGTGACCGTCTCC
GGGAGCTGCATGTGTCAGAGGTTTTCACCGTCATCACCGAAACGCGCGAGGCAGCTGCGGTAAAGCTCAT
CAGCGTGGTCGTGAAGCGATTCACAGATGTCTGCCTGTTCATCCGCGTCCAGCTCGTTGAGTTTCTCCAG
AAGCGTTAATGTCTGGCTTCTGATAAAGCGGGCCATGTTAAGGGCGGTTTTTTCCTGTTTGGTCACTGAT
GCCTCCGTGTAAGGGGGATTTCTGTTCATGGGGGTAATGATACCGATGAAACGAGAGAGGATGCTCACGA
TACGGGTTACTGATGATGAACATGCCCGGTTACTGGAACGTTGTGAGGGTAAACAACTGGCGGTATGGAT
GCGGCGGGACCAGAGAAAAATCACTCAGGGTCAATGCCAGCGCTTCGTTAATACAGATGTAGGTGTTCCA
CAGGGTAGCCAGCAGCATCCTGCGATGCAGATCCGGAACATAATGGTGCAGGGCGCTGACTTCCGCGTTT
CCAGACTTTACGAAACACGGAAACCGAAGACCATTCATGTTGTTGCTCAGGTCGCAGACGTTTTGCAGCA
GCAGTCGCTTCACGTTCGCTCGCGTATCGGTGATTCATTCTGCTAACCAGTAAGGCAACCCCGCCAGCCT
AGCCGGGTCCTCAACGACAGGAGCACGATCATGCGCACCCGTGGCCAGGACCCAACGCTGCCCGAGATGC
GCCGCGTGCGGCTGCTGGAGATGGCGGACGCGATGGATATGTTCTGCCAAGGGTTGGTTTGCGCATTCAC
AGTTCTCCGCAAGAATTGATTGGCTCCAATTCTTGGAGTGGTGAATCCGTTAGCGAGGTGCCGCCGGCTT
CCATTCAGGTCGAGGTGGCCCGGCTCCATGCACCGCGACGCAACGCGGGGAGGCAGACAAGGTATAGGGC
GGCGCCTACAATCCATGCCAACCCGTTCCATGTGCTCGCCGAGGCGGCATAAATCGCCGTGACGATCAGC
GGTCCAATGATCGAAGTTAGGCTGGTAAGAGCCGCGAGCGATCCTTGAAGCTGTCCCTGATGGTCGTCAT
CTACCTGCCTGGACAGCATGGCCTGCAACGCGGGCATCCCGATGCCGCCGGAAGCGAGAAGAATCATAAT
GGGGAAGGCCATCCAGCCTCGCGTCGCGAACGCCAGCAAGACGTAGCCCAGCGCGTCGGCCGCCATGCCG
GCGATAATGGCCTGCTTCTCGCCGAAACGTTTGGTGGCGGGACCAGTGACGAAGGCTTGAGCGAGGGCGT
GCAAGATTCCGAATACCGCAAGCGACAGGCCGATCATCGTCGCGCTCCAGCGAAAGCGGTCCTCGCCGAA
AATGACCCAGAGCGCTGCCGGCACCTGTCCTACGAGTTGCATGATAAAGAAGACAGTCATAAGTGCGGCG
ACGATAGTCATGCCCCGCGCCCACCGGAAGGAGCTGACTGGGTTGAAGGCTCTCAAGGGCATCGGTCGAG
ATCCCGGTGCCTAATGAGTGAGCTAACTTACATTAATTGCGTTGCGCTCACTGCCCGCTTTCCAGTCGGG
AAACCTGTCGTGCCAGCTGCATTAATGAATCGGCCAACGCGCGGGGAGAGGCGGTTTGCGTATTGGGCGC
CAGGGTGGTTTTTCTTTTCACCAGTGAGACGGGCAACAGCTGATTGCCCTTCACCGCCTGGCCCTGAGAG
AGTTGCAGCAAGCGGTCCACGCTGGTTTGCCCCAGCAGGCGAAAATCCTGTTTGATGGTGGTTAACGGCG
GGATATAACATGAGCTGTCTTCGGTATCGTCGTATCCCACTACCGAGATATCCGCACCAACGCGCAGCCC
GGACTCGGTAATGGCGCGCATTGCGCCCAGCGCCATCTGATCGTTGGCAACCAGCATCGCAGTGGGAACG
ATGCCCTCATTCAGCATTTGCATGGTTTGTTGAAAACCGGACATGGCACTCCAGTCGCCTTCCCGTTCCG
CTATCGGCTGAATTTGATTGCGAGTGAGATATTTATGCCAGCCAGCCAGACGCAGACGCGCCGAGACAGA
ACTTAATGGGCCCGCTAACAGCGCGATTTGCTGGTGACCCAATGCGACCAGATGCTCCACGCCCAGTCGC
GTACCGTCTTCATGGGAGAAAATAATACTGTTGATGGGTGTCTGGTCAGAGACATCAAGAAATAACGCCG
GAACATTAGTGCAGGCAGCTTCCACAGCAATGGCATCCTGGTCATCCAGCGGATAGTTAATGATCAGCCC
ACTGACGCGTTGCGCGAGAAGATTGTGCACCGCCGCTTTACAGGCTTCGACGCCGCTTCGTTCTACCATC
GACACCACCACGCTGGCACCCAGTTGATCGGCGCGAGATTTAATCGCCGCGACAATTTGCGACGGCGCGT
GCAGGGCCAGACTGGAGGTGGCAACGCCAATCAGCAACGACTGTTTGCCCGCCAGTTGTTGTGCCACGCG
GTTGGGAATGTAATTCAGCTCCGCCATCGCCGCTTCCACTTTTTCCCGCGTTTTCGCAGAAACGTGGCTG
GCCTGGTTCACCACGCGGGAAACGGTCTGATAAGAGACACCGGCATACTCTGCGACATCGTATAACGTTA
CTGGTTTCACATTCACCACCCTGAATTGACTCTCTTCCGGGCGCTATCATGCCATACCGCGAAAGGTTTT
GCGCCATTCGATGGTGTCCGGGATCTCGACGCTCTCCCTTATGCGACTCCTGCATTAGGAAGCAGCCCAG
TAGTAGGTTGAGGCCGTTGAGCACCGCCGCCGCAAGGAATGGTGCATGCAAGGAGATGGCGCCCAACAGT
CCCCCGGCCACGGGGCCTGCCACCATACCCACGCCGAAACAAGCGCTCATGAGCCCGAAGTGGCGAGCCC
GATCTTCCCCATCGGTGATGTCGGCGATATAGGCGCCAGCAACCGCACCTGTGGCGCCGGTGATGCCGGC
CACGATGCGTCCGGCGTAGAGGATCGAGATCTCGATCCCGCGAAATTAATACGACTCACTATAGGGGAAT
TGTGAGCGGATAACAATTCCCCTCTAGAAATAATTTTGTTTAACTTTAAGAAGGAGATATACCATGGGCA
GCAGCCATCATCATCATCATCACAGCAGCGGCCTGGTGCCGCGCGGCAGCCATATGGATCTACGCACGCT
CGGCTACAGCCAGCAGCAACAGGAGAAGATCAAACCGAAGGTTCGTTCGACAGTGGCGCAGCACCACGAG
GCACTGGTCGGCCATGGGTTTACACACGCGCACATCGTTGCGCTCAGCCAACACCCGGCAGCGTTAGGGA
CCGTCGCTGTCAAGTATCAGGACATGATCGCAGCGTTGCCAGAGGCGACACACGAAGCGATCGTTGGCGT
CGGCAAACAGTGGTCCGGCGCACGCGCTCTGGAGGCCTTGCTCACGGTGGCGGGAGAGTTGAGAGGTCCA
CCGTTACAGTTGGACACAGGCCAACTTCTCAAGATTGCAAAACGTGGCGGCGTGACCGCAGTGGAGGCAG
TGCATGCATGGCGCAATGCACTGACGGGTGCCCCCCTGAACCTGACTCCAGCACAGGTGGTGGCTATTGC
CTCCAATAATGGGGGAAAACAGGCTCTCGAAACAGTTCAAAGACTTCTGCCTGTCTTGTGCCAAGATCAT
GGACTTACACCCGCACAAGTCGTTGCAATCGCTAGCAATGGCGGTGGGAAGCAAGCCCTGGAGACAGTTC
AAAGGCTCCTTCCAGTCCTGTGTCAGGCACACGGGCTTACCCCTGATCAAGTGGTCGCAATTGCCTCACA
TGACGGCGGGAAACAGGCATTGGAAACTGTGCAGCGCCTGCTCCCCGTTCTTTGCCAGGATCATGGGTTG
ACACCTGCACAAGTTGTTGCAATTGCAAGCAACGGCGGCGGAAAACAGGCACTGGAAACTGTGCAAAGAC
TCCTGCCAGTTTTGTGCCAGGCTCATGGCCTGACTCCAGACCAGGTCGTTGCTATTGCCAGCAATAACGG
AGGTAAGCAAGCATTGGAGACTGTTCAGCGGCTCCTCCCTGTCCTCTGTCAGGCCCACGGGCTGACTCCT
GCACAGGTGGTGGCCATCGCTTCAAACGGGGGGGGGAAGCAAGCCCTCGAAACTGTTCAACGGTTGTTGC
CTGTTTTGTGTCAGGATCATGGGGGCGGCTCTGGCGGCCCCGGGATGGTGAGCAAGGGCGAGGAGGATAA
CATGGCCTCTCTCCCAGCGACACATGAGTTACACATCTTTGGCTCCATCAACGGTGTGGACTTTGACATG
GTGGGTCAGGGCACCGGCAATCCAAATGATGGTTATGAGGAGTTAAACCTGAAGTCCACCAAGGGTGACC
TCCAGTTCTCCCCCTGGATTCTGGTCCCTCATATCGGGTATGGCTTCCATCAGTACCTGCCCTACCCTGA
CGGGATGTCGCCTTTCCAGGCCGCGATGGTAGATGGCTCCGGATACCAAGTCCATCGCACAATGCAGTTT
GAAGATGGTGCCTCCCTTACTGTTAACTACCGCTACACCTACGAGGGAAGCCACATCAAAGGAGAGGCCC
AGGTGAAGGGGACTGGTTTCCCTGCTGACGGTCCTGTGATGACCAACTCGCTGACCGCTGCGGACTGGTG
CAGGTCGAAGAAGACTTACCCCAACGACAAAACCATCATCAGTACCTTTAAGTGGAGTTACACCACTGGA
AATGGCAAGCGCTACCGGAGCACTGCGCGGACTACCTACACCTTTGCCAAGCCAATGGCGGCTAACTATC
TGAAGAACCAGCCGATGTACGTGTTCCGTAAGACGGAGCTCAAGCACTCCAAGACCGAGCTCAACTTCAA
GGAGTGGCAAAAGGCCTTTACCGATGTGATGGGCATGGACGAGCTGTACAAGGGATCCGGCTGCTAACAA
AGCCCGAAAGGAAGCTGAGTTGGCTGCTGCCACCGCTGAGCAATAACTAGCATAACCCCTTGGGGCCTCT
AAACGGGTCTTGAGGGGTTTTTTGCTGAAAGGAGGAACTATATCCGGATATCCCGCAAGAGGCCCGGCAG
TACCGGCATAACCAAGCCTATGCCTACAGCATCCAGGGTGACGGTGCCGAGGATGACGATGAGCGCATTG
TTAGATTTCATACACGGTGCCTGACTGCGTTAGCAATTTAACTGTGATAAACTACCGCATTAAAGCTTAT
CGATGATAAGCTGTCAAACATGAGAA
